>Addgene plasmid #77569 | PAK2 gRNA (BRDN0001146615) | addgene full sequence | sequence record 188016 | Addgene Assembled Sequence
CCCGGGTGCAAAGATGGATAAAGTTTTAAACAGAGAGGAATCTTTGCAGCTAATGGACCTTCTAGGTCTT
GAAAGGAGTGGGAATTGGCTCCGGTGCCCGTCAGTGGGCAGAGCGCACATCGCCCACAGTCCCCGAGAAG
TTGGGGGGAGGGGTCGGCAATTGATCCGGTGCCTAGAGAAGGTGGCGCGGGGTAAACTGGGAAAGTGATG
TCGTGTACTGGCTCCGCCTTTTTCCCGAGGGTGGGGGAGAACCGTATATAAGTGCAGTAGTCGCCGTGAA
CGTTCTTTTTCGCAACGGGTTTGCCGCCAGAACACAGGTAAGTGCCGTGTGTGGTTCCCGCGGGCCTGGC
CTCTTTACGGGTTATGGCCCTTGCGTGCCTTGAATTACTTCCACCTGGCTGCAGTACGTGATTCTTGATC
CCGAGCTTCGGGTTGGAAGTGGGTGGGAGAGTTCGAGGCCTTGCGCTTAAGGAGCCCCTTCGCCTCGTGC
TTGAGTTGAGGCCTGGCCTGGGCGCTGGGGCCGCCGCGTGCGAATCTGGTGGCACCTTCGCGCCTGTCTC
GCTGCTTTCGATAAGTCTCTAGCCATTTAAAATTTTTGATGACCTGCTGCGACGCTTTTTTTCTGGCAAG
ATAGTCTTGTAAATGCGGGCCAAGATCTGCACACTGGTATTTCGGTTTTTGGGGCCGCGGGCGGCGACGG
GGCCCGTGCGTCCCAGCGCACATGTTCGGCGAGGCGGGGCCTGCGAGCGCGGCCACCGAGAATCGGACGG
GGGTAGTCTCAAGCTGGCCGGCCTGCTCTGGTGCCTGGCCTCGCGCCGCCGTGTATCGCCCCGCCCTGGG
CGGCAAGGCTGGCCCGGTCGGCACCAGTTGCGTGAGCGGAAAGATGGCCGCTTCCCGGCCCTGCTGCAGG
GAGCTCAAAATGGAGGACGCGGCGCTCGGGAGAGCGGGCGGGTGAGTCACCCACACAAAGGAAAAGGGCC
TTTCCGTCCTCAGCCGTCGCTTCATGTGACTCCACGGAGTACCGGGCGCCGTCCAGGCACCTCGATTAGT
TCTCGAGCTTTTGGAGTACGTCGTCTTTAGGTTGGGGGGAGGGGTTTTATGCGATGGAGTTTCCCCACAC
TGAGTGGGTGGAGACTGAAGTTAGGCCAGCTTGGCACTTGATGTAATTCTCCTTGGAATTTGCCCTTTTT
GAGTTTGGATCTTGGTTCATTCTCAAGCCTCAGACAGTGGTTCAAAGTTTTTTTCTTCCATTTCAGGTGT
CGTGACGTACGGCCACCATGACCGAGTACAAGCCCACGGTGCGCCTCGCCACCCGCGACGACGTCCCCAG
GGCCGTACGCACCCTCGCCGCCGCGTTCGCCGACTACCCCGCCACGCGCCACACCGTCGATCCGGACCGC
CACATCGAGCGGGTCACCGAGCTGCAAGAACTCTTCCTCACGCGCGTCGGGCTCGACATCGGCAAGGTGT
GGGTCGCGGACGACGGCGCCGCCGTGGCGGTCTGGACCACGCCGGAGAGCGTCGAAGCGGGGGCGGTGTT
CGCCGAGATCGGCCCGCGCATGGCCGAGTTGAGCGGTTCCCGGCTGGCCGCGCAGCAACAGATGGAAGGC
CTCCTGGCGCCGCACCGGCCCAAGGAGCCCGCGTGGTTCCTGGCCACCGTCGGAGTCTCGCCCGACCACC
AGGGCAAGGGTCTGGGCAGCGCCGTCGTGCTCCCCGGAGTGGAGGCGGCCGAGCGCGCCGGGGTGCCCGC
CTTCCTGGAGACCTCCGCGCCCCGCAACCTCCCCTTCTACGAGCGGCTCGGCTTCACCGTCACCGCCGAC
GTCGAGGTGCCCGAAGGACCGCGCACCTGGTGCATGACCCGCAAGCCCGGTGCCTGAACGCGTTAAGTCG
ACAATCAACCTCTGGATTACAAAATTTGTGAAAGATTGACTGGTATTCTTAACTATGTTGCTCCTTTTAC
GCTATGTGGATACGCTGCTTTAATGCCTTTGTATCATGCTATTGCTTCCCGTATGGCTTTCATTTTCTCC
TCCTTGTATAAATCCTGGTTGCTGTCTCTTTATGAGGAGTTGTGGCCCGTTGTCAGGCAACGTGGCGTGG
TGTGCACTGTGTTTGCTGACGCAACCCCCACTGGTTGGGGCATTGCCACCACCTGTCAGCTCCTTTCCGG
GACTTTCGCTTTCCCCCTCCCTATTGCCACGGCGGAACTCATCGCCGCCTGCCTTGCCCGCTGCTGGACA
GGGGCTCGGCTGTTGGGCACTGACAATTCCGTGGTGTTGTCGGGGAAATCATCGTCCTTTCCTTGGCTGC
TCGCCTGTGTTGCCACCTGGATTCTGCGCGGGACGTCCTTCTGCTACGTCCCTTCGGCCCTCAATCCAGC
GGACCTTCCTTCCCGCGGCCTGCTGCCGGCTCTGCGGCCTCTTCCGCGTCTTCGCCTTCGCCCTCAGACG
AGTCGGATCTCCCTTTGGGCCGCCTCCCCGCGTCGACTTTAAGACCAATGACTTACAAGGCAGCTGTAGA
TCTTAGCCACTTTTTAAAAGAAAAGGGGGGACTGGAAGGGCTAATTCACTCCCAACGAAGACAAGATCTG
CTTTTTGCTTGTACTGGGTCTCTCTGGTTAGACCAGATCTGAGCCTGGGAGCTCTCTGGCTAACTAGGGA
ACCCACTGCTTAAGCCTCAATAAAGCTTGCCTTGAGTGCTTCAAGTAGTGTGTGCCCGTCTGTTGTGTGA
CTCTGGTAACTAGAGATCCCTCAGACCCTTTTAGTCAGTGTGGAAAATCTCTAGCAGTACGTATAGTAGT
TCATGTCATCTTATTATTCAGTATTTATAACTTGCAAAGAAATGAATATCAGAGAGTGAGAGGAACTTGT
TTATTGCAGCTTATAATGGTTACAAATAAAGCAATAGCATCACAAATTTCACAAATAAAGCATTTTTTTC
ACTGCATTCTAGTTGTGGTTTGTCCAAACTCATCAATGTATCTTATCATGTCTGGCTCTAGCTATCCCGC
CCCTAACTCCGCCCATCCCGCCCCTAACTCCGCCCAGTTCCGCCCATTCTCCGCCCCATGGCTGACTAAT
TTTTTTTATTTATGCAGAGGCCGAGGCCGCCTCGGCCTCTGAGCTATTCCAGAAGTAGTGAGGAGGCTTT
TTTGGAGGCCTAGGGACGTACCCAATTCGCCCTATAGTGAGTCGTATTACGCGCGCTCACTGGCCGTCGT
TTTACAACGTCGTGACTGGGAAAACCCTGGCGTTACCCAACTTAATCGCCTTGCAGCACATCCCCCTTTC
GCCAGCTGGCGTAATAGCGAAGAGGCCCGCACCGATCGCCCTTCCCAACAGTTGCGCAGCCTGAATGGCG
AATGGG
[124 nt withheld, positions 3367-3490]
C
[91 nt withheld, positions 3492-3582]
A
[49 nt withheld, positions 3584-3632]
CCTTTGACGTTGGAGTCCACGTTCTTT
[37 nt withheld, positions 3660-3696]
ACCCTATCTCGGTCTATTCTTTTGATTTATAAGGGATTTTGCCGATTTCGGCCTATTGGTTAAAAAATGA
GCTGATTTAACAAAAATTTAACGCGAATTTTAACAAAATATTAACGCTTACAATTTAGGTGGCACTTTTC
GGGGAAATGTGCGCGGAACCCCTATTTGTTTATTTTTCTAAATACATTCAAATATGTATCCGCTCATGAG
ACAATAACCCTGATAAATGCTTCAATAATATTGAAAAAGGAAGAGTATGAGTATTCAACATTTCCGTGTC
GCCCTTATTCCCTTTTTTGCGGCATTTTGCCTTCCTGTTTTTGCTCACCCAGAAACGCTGGTGAAAGTAA
AAGATGCTGAAGATCAGTTGGGTGCACGAGTGGGTTACATCGAACTGGATCTCAACAGCGGTAAGATCCT
TGAGAGTTTTCGCCCCGAAGAACGTTTTCCAATGATGAGCACTTTTAAAGTTCTGCTATGTGGCGCGGTA
TTATCCCGTATTGACGCCGGGCAAGAGCAACTCGGTCGCCGCATACACTATTCTCAGAATGACTTGGTTG
AGTACTCACCAGTCACAGAAAAGCATCTTACGGATGGCATGACAGTAAGAGAATTATGCAGTGCTGCCAT
AACCATGAGTGATAACACTGCGGCCAACTTACTTCTGACAACGATCGGAGGACCGAAGGAGCTAACCGCT
TTTTTGCACAACATGGGGGATCATGTAACTCGCCTTGATCGTTGGGAACCGGAGCTGAATGAAGCCATAC
CAAACGACGAGCGTGACACCACGATGCCTGTAGCAATGGCAACAACGTTGCGCAAACTATTAACTGGCGA
ACTACTTACTCTAGCTTCCCGGCAACAATTAATAGACTGGATGGAGGCGGATAAAGTTGCAGGACCACTT
CTGCGCTCGGCCCTTCCGGCTGGCTGGTTTATTGCTGATAAATCTGGAGCCGGTGAGCGTGGGTCTCGCG
GTATCATTGCAGCACTGGGGCCAGATGGTAAGCCCTCCCGTATCGTAGTTATCTACACGACGGGGAGTCA
GGCAACTATGGATGAACGAAATAGACAGATCGCTGAGATAGGTGCCTCACTGATTAAGCATTGGTAACTG
TCAGACCAAGTTTACTCATATATACTTTAGATTGATTTAAAACTTCATTTTTAATTTAAAAGGATCTAGG
TGAAGATCCTTTTTGATAATCTCATGACCAAAATCCCTTAACGTGAGTTTTCGTTCCACTGAGCGTCAGA
CCCCGTAGAAAAGATCAAAGGATCTTCTTGAGATCCTTTTTTTCTGCGCGTAATCTGCTGCTTGCAAACA
AAAAAACCACCGCTACCAGCGGTGGTTTGTTTGCCGGATCAAGAGCTACCAACTCTTTTTCCGAAGGTAA
CTGGCTTCAGCAGAGCGCAGATACCAAATACTGTTCTTCTAGTGTAGCCGTAGTTAGGCCACCACTTCAA
GAACTCTGTAGCACCGCCTACATACCTCGCTCTGCTAATCCTGTTACCAGTGGCTGCTGCCAGTGGCGAT
AAGTCGTGTCTTACCGGGTTGGACTCAAGACGATAGTTACCGGATAAGGCGCAGCGGTCGGGCTGAACGG
GGGGTTCGTGCACACAGCCCAGCTTGGAGCGAACGACCTACACCGAACTGAGATACCTACAGCGTGAGCT
ATGAGAAAGCGCCACGCTTCCCGAAGGGAGAAAGGCGGACAGGTATCCGGTAAGCGGCAGGGTCGGAACA
GGAGAGCGCACGAGGGAGCTTCCAGGGGGAAACGCCTGGTATCTTTATAGTCCTGTCGGGTTTCGCCACC
TCTGACTTGAGCGTCGATTTTTGTGATGCTCGTCAGGGGGGCGGAGCCTATGGAAAAACGCCAGCAACGC
GGCCTTTTTACGGTTCCTGGCCTTTTGCTGGCCTTTTGCTCACATGTTCTTTCCTGCGTTATCCCCTGAT
TCTGTGGATAACCGTATTACCGCCTTTGAGTGAGCTGATACCGCTCGCCGCAGCCGAACGACCGAGCGCA
GCGAGTCAGTGAGCGAGGAAGCGGAAGAGCGCCCAATACGCAAACCGCCTCTCCCCGCGCGTTGGCCGAT
TCATTAATGCAGCTGGCACGACAGGTTTCCCGACTGGAAAGCGGGCAGTGAGCGCAACGCAATTAATGTG
AGTTAGCTCACTCATTAGGCACCCCAGGCTTTACACTTTATGCTTCCGGCTCGTATGTTGTGTGGAATTG
TGAGCGGATAACAATTTCACACAGGAAACAGCTATGACCATGATTACGCCAAGCGCGCAATTAACCCTCA
CTAAAGGGAACAAAAGCTGGAGCTGCAAGCTTAATGTAGTCTTATGCAATACTCTTGTAGTCTTGCAACA
TGGTAACGATGAGTTAGCAACATGCCTTACAAGGAGAGAAAAAGCACCGTGCATGCCGATTGGTGGAAGT
AAGGTGGTACGATCGTGCCTTATTAGGAAGGCAACAGACGGGTCTGACATGGATTGGACGAACCACTGAA
TTGCCGCATTGCAGAGATATTGTATTTAAGTGCCTAGCTCGATACATAAACGGGTCTCTCTGGTTAGACC
AGATCTGAGCCTGGGAGCTCTCTGGCTAACTAGGGAACCCACTGCTTAAGCCTCAATAAAGCTTGCCTTG
AGTGCTTCAAGTAGTGTGTGCCCGTCTGTTGTGTGACTCTGGTAACTAGAGATCCCTCAGACCCTTTTAG
TCAGTGTGGAAAATCTCTAGCAGTGGCGCCCGAACAGGGACTTGAAAGCGAAAGGGAAACCAGAGGAGCT
CTCTCGACGCAGGACTCGGCTTGCTGAAGCGCGCACGGCAAGAGGCGAGGGGCGGCGACTGGTGAGTACG
CCAAAAATTTTGACTAGCGGAGGCTAGAAGGAGAGAGATGGGTGCGAGAGCGTCAGTATTAAGCGGGGGA
GAATTAGATCGCGATGGGAAAAAATTCGGTTAAGGCCAGGGGGAAAGAAAAAATATAAATTAAAACATAT
AGTATGGGCAAGCAGGGAGCTAGAACGATTCGCAGTTAATCCTGGCCTGTTAGAAACATCAGAAGGCTGT
AGACAAATACTGGGACAGCTACAACCATCCCTTCAGACAGGATCAGAAGAACTTAGATCATTATATAATA
CAGTAGCAACCCTCTATTGTGTGCATCAAAGGATAGAGATAAAAGACACCAAGGAAGCTTTAGACAAGAT
AGAGGAAGAGCAAAACAAAAGTAAGACCACCGCACAGCAAGCGGCCGCTGATCTTCAGACCTGGAGGAGG
AGATATGAGGGACAATTGGAGAAGTGAATTATATAAATATAAAGTAGTAAAAATTGAACCATTAGGAGTA
GCACCCACCAAGGCAAAGAGAAGAGTGGTGCAGAGAGAAAAAAGAGCAGTGGGAATAGGAGCTTTGTTCC
TTGGGTTCTTGGGAGCAGCAGGAAGCACTATGGGCGCAGCGTCAATGACGCTGACGGTACAGGCCAGACA
ATTATTGTCTGGTATAGTGCAGCAGCAGAACAATTTGCTGAGGGCTATTGAGGCGCAACAGCATCTGTTG
CAACTCACAGTCTGGGGCATCAAGCAGCTCCAGGCAAGAATCCTGGCTGTGGAAAGATACCTAAAGGATC
AACAGCTCCTGGGGATTTGGGGTTGCTCTGGAAAACTCATTTGCACCACTGCTGTGCCTTGGAATGCTAG
TTGGAGTAATAAATCTCTGGAACAGATTTGGAATCACACGACCTGGATGGAGTGGGACAGAGAAATTAAC
AATTACACAAGCTTAATACACTCCTTAATTGAAGAATCGCAAAACCAGCAAGAAAAGAATGAACAAGAAT
TATTGGAATTAGATAAATGGGCAAGTTTGTGGAATTGGTTTAACATAACAAATTGGCTGTGGTATATAAA
ATTATTCATAATGATAGTAGGAGGCTTGGTAGGTTTAAGAATAGTTTTTGCTGTACTTTCTATAGTGAAT
AGAGTTAGGCAGGGATATTCACCATTATCGTTTCAGACCCACCTCCCAACCCCGAGGGGACCCAGAGAGG
GCCTATTTCCCATGATTCCTTCATATTTGCATATACGATACAAGGCTGTTAGAGAGATAATTAGAATTAA
TTTGACTGTAAACACAAAGATATTAGTACAAAATACGTGACGTAGAAAGTAATAATTTCTTGGGTAGTTT
GCAGTTTTAAAATTATGTTTTAAAATGGACTATCATATGCTTACCGTAACTTGAAAGTATTTCGATTTCT
TGGCTTTATATATCTTGTGGAAAGGACGAAACACCGGTGTGCTCAAAATCAGATGGGTTTTAGAGCTAGA
AATAGCAAGTTAAAATAAGGCTAGTCCGTTATCAACTTGAAAAAGTGGCACCGAGTCGGTGCTTTTTTAA
GCTTGGCGTAACTAGATCTTGAGACAAATGGCAGTATTCATCCACAATTTTAAAAGAAAAGGGGGGATTG
GGGGGTACAGTGCAGGGGAAAGAATAGTAGACATAATAGCAACAGACATACAAACTAAAGAATTACAAAA
ACAAATTACAAAAATTCAAAATTTTCGGGTTTATTACAGGGACAGCAGAGATCCACTTTGGCGCCGGCTC
GAGGGGG
Features (pLannotate 1.2.2; 29 found; start..end, strand, type, name):
     14..80      +  CDS            small t antigen (fragment): SV40 (simian virus 40) small t antigen
    106..317     +  promoter       EF-1α core promoter: core promoter for human elongation factor EF-1α
    318..1256    +  intron         EF-1α intron A: intron upstream of the start codon of human EF-1α
   1278..1877    +  CDS            PuroR (fragment): puromycin N-acetyltransferase; pac from Streptomyces; confers resistance to puromycin
   1893..2481    +  misc_feature   WPRE: woodchuck hepatitis virus posttranscriptional regulatory element
   2532..2551    +  misc_feature   cPPT/CTS (fragment): central polypurine tract and central termination sequence of HIV-1
   2553..2786    +  LTR            3' LTR (ΔU3): self-inactivating 3' long terminal repeat (LTR) from HIV-1
   2864..2985    +  polyA_signal   SV40 poly(A) signal: SV40 polyadenylation signal
   3025..3160    +  rep_origin     SV40 ori: SV40 origin of replication
   3181..3199    -  promoter       T7 promoter: promoter for bacteriophage T7 RNA polymerase
   3207..3362    +  CDS            lacZα (fragment): LacZα fragment of β-galactosidase; lacZ fragment
   3367..3795    +  rep_origin     f1 ori (sequence partly withheld): f1 bacteriophage origin of replication; arrow indicates direction of (+) strand synthesis
   3848..3952    +  promoter       AmpR promoter: bla
   3953..4813    +  CDS            AmpR: β-lactamase; bla; confers resistance to ampicillin, carbenicillin, and related antibiotics
   4984..5572    +  rep_origin     ori: high-copy-number ColE1/pMB1/pBR322/pUC origin of replication
   5755..5847    +  CDS            lacI (fragment): lac repressor; lacI; The lac repressor binds to the lac operator to inhibit transcription in E. coli. This inhibition can be relieved by adding lactose or isopropyl-β-D-thiogalactopyranoside (IPTG).
   5860..5881    +  protein_bind   CAP binding site: CAP binding activates transcription in the presence of cAMP. E. coli catabolite activator protein
   5896..5926    +  promoter       lac promoter: promoter for the E. coli lac operon
   5934..5950    +  protein_bind   lac operator: The lac repressor binds to the lac operator to inhibit transcription in E. coli. This inhibition can be relieved by adding lactose or isopropyl-β-D-thiogalactopyranoside (IPTG). lac repressor encoded by lacI
   5995..6013    +  promoter       T3 promoter: promoter for bacteriophage T3 RNA polymerase
   6041..6267    +  promoter       RSV promoter: Rous sarcoma virus enhancer/promoter
   6268..6448    +  LTR            5' LTR (truncated): truncated 5' long terminal repeat (LTR) from HIV-1
   6495..6620    +  misc_feature   HIV-1 Ψ: packaging signal of human immunodeficiency virus type 1
   6604..6967    +  CDS            HIV-1 gag (fragment): gag protein from human immunodeficiency virus 1; gag
   7113..7346    +  misc_feature   RRE: The Rev response element (RRE) of HIV-1 allows for Rev-dependent mRNA export from the nucleus to the cytoplasm.
   7723..7749    +  CDS            Rev (fragment): human immunodeficiency virus 1 (HIV-1) Rev protein; rev; enhances nuclear export of unspliced and incompletely spliced viral mRNAs
   7753..7993    +  promoter       U6 promoter: RNA polymerase III promoter for human U6 snRNA
   8023..8098    +  misc_RNA       gRNA scaffold: guide RNA scaffold for the Streptococcus pyogenes CRISPR/Cas9 system
   8154..8271    +  misc_feature   cPPT/CTS: central polypurine tract and central termination sequence of HIV-1
