[The description below was written by a language model from this plasmid's Addgene catalogue record and pLannotate feature annotations shown in this document.]
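Description:
PAK2 gRNA (BRDN0001146615) is a third-generation lentiviral CRISPR guide plasmid built on the lentiGuide-Puro backbone, carrying a single guide RNA designed against the human PAK2 kinase gene (reference transcript NM_002577.4). It is about 8.3 kb. In E. coli it is maintained at high copy through a ColE1/pUC-type origin with ampicillin selection from the β-lactamase gene. The backbone also contains an f1 origin, an SV40 origin and poly(A) signal, and leftover lac and T7/T3 promoter elements that play no role in the payload.

The lentiviral cassette begins with an RSV promoter fused to a truncated HIV-1 5' LTR, which makes genomic RNA production Tat-independent. It continues through the Ψ packaging signal with a partial gag sequence, the Rev response element and a central polypurine tract, and ends in a self-inactivating ΔU3 3' LTR. Within this transfer region, a human U6 RNA polymerase III promoter drives the PAK2-specific spacer joined to the Streptococcus pyogenes Cas9 gRNA scaffold. A separate EF-1α core promoter with its intron A expresses puromycin N-acetyltransferase, followed by a WPRE to enhance transcript expression, so transduced mammalian cells can be selected with puromycin.

The plasmid does not encode Cas9. The record states that it should be paired with a separate Cas9 lentiviral vector such as lentiCas9-Blast or used in cells that already express Cas9. It belongs to a human kinome gRNA collection whose guides were designed with optimized rules for on-target activity and reduced off-target effects. It is suited to knockout or loss-of-function studies of PAK2 in human cells.
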