Addgene plasmid #77569: PAK2 gRNA (BRDN0001146615)
Purpose: 3rd generation lentiviral gRNA plasmid targeting human PAK2
Depositing lab: John Doench & David Root. Depositing organization: Broad Institute. Publication: Optimized sgRNA design to maximize activity and minimize off-target effects of CRISPR-Cas9. Doench JG, Fusi N, Sullender M, Hegde M, Vaimberg EW, Donovan KF, Smith I, Tothova Z, Wilen C, Orchard R, Virgin HW, Listgarten J, Root DE. Nat Biotechnol. 2016 Jan 18. doi: 10.1038/nbt.3437. PubMed 26780180.
Backbone
  Vector backbone: lentiGuide-Puro
  Backbone manufacturer: Zhang Lab (Addgene plasmid # 52963)
  Vector type: Mammalian Expression, Lentiviral, CRISPR
  Selectable markers: Puromycin
Growth in bacteria
  Bacterial resistance: Ampicillin, 100 μg/mL
  Growth temperature: 37°C
  Growth strain: DH5alpha
  Copy number: High Copy
Gene/Insert
  Gene/Insert name: PAK2 (alt names: PAK2; NM_002577.4)
  gRNA/shRNA sequence: GTGTGCTCAAAATCAGATGG
  Species: H. sapiens (human)
  Entrez Gene: PAK2 (a.k.a. KNO2, PAK65, PAKgamma)
  Promoter: hU6
  Cloning method: Unknown
  Sequencing primers: 5′ U6-F; 3′ pS2-R
Terms and licenses: Academic/Nonprofit Terms; Industry Terms: Not Available to Industry
Depositor comments: The gRNA was designed to target the following Genbank reference sequence(s): NM_002577.4. Note that this plasmid does NOT contain Cas9. It should be used in conjunction with lentiCas9-Blast (Addgene #52962) or otherwise with cell lines already expressing Cas9. Browse the full kinome gRNA library at http://www.addgene.org/pooled-library/broadgpp-human-kinome/ or visit http://www.broadinstitute.org/rnai/public/ for detailed protocols and information.
How to cite: PAK2 gRNA (BRDN0001146615) was a gift from John Doench & David Root (Addgene plasmid # 77569 ; http://n2t.net/addgene:77569 ; RRID:Addgene_77569)
