>Addgene plasmid #77569 | PAK2 gRNA (BRDN0001146615) | depositor partial sequence | sequence record 145029 | Target Sequence
GTGTGCTCAAAATCAGATGG
