>Addgene plasmid #77569 | PAK2 gRNA (BRDN0001146615) | addgene partial sequence | sequence record 188015 | hU6-F
TAGAAAGTAATAATTTCTTGGGTAGTTTGCAGTTTTAAAATTATGTTTTAAAATGGACTATCATATGCTT
ACCGTAACTTGAAAGTATTTCGATTTCTTGGCTTTATATATCTTGTGGAAAGGACGAAACACCGGTGTGC
TCAAAATCAGATGGGTTTTAGAGCTAGAAATAGCAAGTTAAAATAAGGCTAGTCCGTTATCAACTTGAAA
AAGTGGCACCGAGTCGGTGCTTTTTTAAGCTTGGCGTAACTAGATCTTGAGACAAATGGCAGTATTCATC
CACAATTTTAAAAGAAAAGGGGGGATTGGGGGGTACAGTGCAGGGGAAAGAATAGTAGACATAATAGCAA
CAGACATACAAACTAAAGAATTACAAAAACAAATTACAAAAATTCAAAATTTTCGGGTTTATTACAGGGA
CAGCAGAGATCCACTTTGGCGCCGGCTCGAGGGGGCCCGGGTGCAAAGATGGATAAAGTTTTAAACAGAG
AGGAATCTTTGCAGCTAATGGACCTTCTAGGTCTTGAAAGGAGTGGGAATTGGCTCCGGTGCCCGTCAGT
GGGCAGAGCG
